Addgene plasmid #173140: pDONR221-kcnj11l
Purpose: This gene was cloned into the gateway middle entry vector. It can be used for generating antisense riboprobe or gene expression using a gateway system.
Depositing lab: GuangJun Zhang. Depositing organization: Purdue University. Publication: Evolution of inwardly rectifying potassium channels and their gene expression in zebrafish embryos. Silic MR, Murata SH, Park SJ, Zhang G. Dev Dyn. 2021 Sep 23. doi: 10.1002/dvdy.425. PubMed 34558132.
Backbone
  Vector backbone: pDONR221
  Backbone manufacturer: Invitrogen
  Backbone size w/o insert (bp): 2550
  Total vector size (bp): 3849
  Vector type: PCR cloning vector
Growth in bacteria
  Bacterial resistance: Kanamycin, 50 μg/mL
  Growth temperature: 37°C
  Growth strain: DH5alpha
  Copy number: High Copy
Gene/Insert
  Gene/Insert name: kcnj11l (alt names: Kir6.3; zgc:123029)
  Species: D. rerio (zebrafish)
  Insert size (bp): 1299
  GenBank ID: NM_001012387.2
  Entrez Gene: kcnj11l (a.k.a. Kir6, zKir6.2, zgc:123029)
  Promoter: No promoter at 5 end; T7 promoter at 3 end.
  Cloning method: Gateway Cloning
  Sequencing primers: 5′ M13F; 3′ M13R
Terms and licenses: Academic/Nonprofit Terms; Industry Terms: Not Available to Industry
Depositor comments: This gene was cloned from a pool of mixed zebrafish embryos (1-3dpf) using RT-PCR.
How to cite: pDONR221-kcnj11l was a gift from GuangJun Zhang (Addgene plasmid # 173140 ; http://n2t.net/addgene:173140 ; RRID:Addgene_173140)
