[The description below was written by a language model from this plasmid's Addgene catalogue record and pLannotate feature annotations shown in this document.]
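Description:
pDONR221-kcnj11l is a Gateway entry clone built on the Invitrogen pDONR221 backbone, carrying the zebrafish (Danio rerio) gene kcnj11l, also known as Kir6.3 or zgc:123029, which encodes an inwardly rectifying potassium channel subunit. The roughly 1.3 kb insert was amplified by RT-PCR from pooled 1–3 day post-fertilisation embryos and introduced by Gateway recombination, giving a total plasmid size of 3,849 bp. The plasmid is maintained in E. coli at high copy through a ColE1/pUC-type origin and is selected with kanamycin through an aminoglycoside phosphotransferase gene. rrnB T1 and T2 terminators lie upstream of the cloning region, where they insulate the insert from read-through transcription. The short lacI and lacZα fragments in the annotation are backbone remnants rather than functional genes.

The insert sits between attL1 and attL2 sites. The automated annotation labels its coding region as a fragment of mouse Kcnj11, which reflects homology to the mammalian Kir6.2 protein rather than the true species of origin. There is no promoter at the 5′ end, so the plasmid does not itself express the gene. A T7 promoter lies just beyond attL2 and points back toward the insert, so in vitro transcription with T7 RNA polymerase yields antisense RNA. This suits the stated use of making riboprobes, for example to map expression in embryos by in situ hybridisation. As a middle entry clone, the plasmid can also be used in LR Clonase reactions to move kcnj11l into destination vectors, where a chosen promoter and other elements supply expression.
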