Features (pLannotate 1.2.2; 10 found; start..end, strand, type, name):
    121..213     +  CDS            lacI (fragment): lac repressor; lacI; The lac repressor binds to the lac operator to inhibit transcription in E. coli. This inhibition can be relieved by adding lactose or isopropyl-β-D-thiogalactopyranoside (IPTG).
    268..295     -  terminator     rrnB T2 terminator: transcription terminator T2 from the E. coli rrnB gene
    427..470     +  terminator     rrnB T1 terminator: Escherichia coli rrnB; transcription terminator T1 from the E. coli rrnB gene
    517..553     -  CDS            lacZα (fragment): LacZα fragment of β-galactosidase; lacZ fragment
    569..668     +  protein_bind   attL1: mutant version of attL; recombination site for the Gateway® LR reaction LR Clonase™
    674..1753    +  CDS            Kcnj11 (fragment): KCJ11_MOUSE - Experimental evidence at protein level: Swiss-Prot protein existence level 1. This receptor is controlled by G proteins. Inward rectifier potassium channels are characterized by a greater tendency to allow potassium to flow into the cell rather than out of it. Their voltage dependence is regulated by the concentration of extracellular potassium; as external potassium is raised, the voltage range of the channel opening shifts to more positive voltages. The inward rectification is mainly due to the blockage of outward current by internal magnesium. Can be blocked by extracellular b
   1974..2073    -  protein_bind   attL2: mutant version of attL; recombination site for the Gateway® LR reaction LR Clonase™
   2091..2109    -  promoter       T7 promoter: promoter for bacteriophage T7 RNA polymerase
   2243..3052    +  CDS            KanR: aminoglycoside phosphotransferase; aph(3')-Ia; confers resistance to kanamycin in bacteria or G418 (Geneticin®) in eukaryotes
   3199..3787    +  rep_origin     ori: high-copy-number ColE1/pMB1/pBR322/pUC origin of replication
>Addgene plasmid #173140 | pDONR221-kcnj11l | addgene full sequence | sequence record 343181 | Addgene NGS Result
CTTTCCTGCGTTATCCCCTGATTCTGTGGATAACCGTATTACCGCCTTTGAGTGAGCTGATACCGCTCGC
CGCAGCCGAACGACCGAGCGCAGCGAGTCAGTGAGCGAGGAAGCGGAAGAGCGCCCAATACGCAAACCGC
CTCTCCCCGCGCGTTGGCCGATTCATTAATGCAGCTGGCACGACAGGTTTCCCGACTGGAAAGCGGGCAG
TGAGCGCAACGCAATTAATACGCGTACCGCTAGCCAGGAAGAGTTTGTAGAAACGCAAAAAGGCCATCCG
TCAGGATGGCCTTCTGCTTAGTTTGATGCCTGGCAGTTTATGGCGGGCGTCCTGCCCGCCACCCTCCGGG
CCGTTGCTTCACAACGTTCAAATCCGCTCCCGGCGGATTTGTCCTACTCAGGAGAGCGTTCACCGACAAA
CAACAGATAAAACGAAAGGCCCAGTCTTCCGACTGAGCCTTTCGTTTTATTTGATGCCTGGCAGTTCCCT
ACTCTCGCGTTAACGCTAGCATGGATGTTTTCCCAGTCACGACGTTGTAAAACGACGGCCAGTCTTAAGC
TCGGGCCCCAAATAATGATTTTATTTTGACTGATAGTGACCTGTTCGTTGCAACAAATTGATGAGCAATG
CTTTTTTATAATGCCAACTTTGTACAAAAAAGCAGGCTTCACCATGTTGGCCCGCAAAGGTCTTTTGCCT
GATGGGTTCTTGTTAACGCGACTCGCTGAAGATGCACAACCCAGCCGCATCCGGCCAAAGTCACAAAGGG
CACGTTTTATCACCAAGAGCGGCTCATGTAATGTAGCCCACAAGAATATTCGAGAACAGGGTCGGTTTCT
CCAAGATGTGTTCACCACCATGGTGGACCTGAAATGGCAGCATTCTTTGCTCATCTTCACCTCAGCGTTC
CTCTGCTCCTGGATGCTCTTTGCCATGGTGTGGTGGCTCCTGGCATTCGCTCATGGAGATCTAGAACCTC
GAGATCCCAATGAACCCGGACCTGTGCCGTGCGTCACATCCATTCACTCCTTCACTTCTGCTTTTCTGTT
CTCCATTGAAGTGCAGGTAACTATTGGTTTCGGAGGACGAATGGTGACAGAGGAGTGTCCGCTGGCCATC
ATAGTCCTCATCATCCAGAACATTCTGGGCCTGATCATCAACGCCATCATGCTTGGCTGTGTGTTCATGA
AGACAGCTCAAGCCAACCGCAGAGCAGAAACCCTCATCTTCTCCCGCAACGCAGTCATTGCCCCAAGGAA
TGGCAGACCGACATTGATGTTTCGTGTTGGAGATCTGAGAAAAAGCATGATCATCTCTGCCAACATACAG
CTGCAGGTTATTCGGCGGACAGTGACAGCGGAGGGCGAAGTGATTCCCGTCTGTCAGTTAGATATCCAGG
TGGAAAACCCTCTCAGGAGCAACGGCATATTCCTCGTCTCTCCACTCATTATCAGTCACACCATTGACAG
AGGGAGTCCACTGTACGAGCTCTCAGCGCAGTCAATGGCTACCGAAGATCTGGAGATCATTGTCATTTTA
GAAGGTGTTGTGGAGACGACTGGCATCACAATGCAGGCCCGCACATCCTACATACCAGAAGAGATCTTGT
GGGGTCGGCGTTTCGTCTCTATTATGACAGAGGAGGATGGACGCTACTCTGTCGACTACTCCAAATTTGG
AAACACTGTTCCTGTACGGATGCCAGCGCTCAGTGCTAAGGAGCTGGACCAAACCAGGGGCGTGCAGGAC
AGCGGACCCCATGAGGGTAAACCTCAGGGCTGGGGGCTGGTGAGGGCGGGACGAGGTGGGTACAGGAGGG
GTGGAGCAAGGGCATGTGATGACACGGCAGCAAAGCCATGGTACGTGCCAGCGGAGAAAGAGGAGGAGAA
GAAGGGTCAAAAGAAAACCGTGAAGCTTGAGGAGATAGGAAGAGAGATTGAAGAAGAGACAACTGAGGAT
ATGAGCGATTAGGACCCAGCTTTCTTGTACAAAGTTGGCATTATAAGAAAGCATTGCTTATCAATTTGTT
GCAACGAACAGGTCACTATCAGTCAAAATAAAATCATTATTTGCCATCCAGCTGATATCCCCTATAGTGA
GTCGTATTACATGGTCATAGCTGTTTCCTGGCAGCTCTGGCCCGTGTCTCAAAATCTCTGATGTTACATT
GCACAAGATAAAAATATATCATCATGAACAATAAAACTGTCTGCTTACATAAACAGTAATACAAGGGGTG
TTATGAGCCATATTCAACGGGAAACGTCGAGGCCGCGATTAAATTCCAACATGGATGCTGATTTATATGG
GTATAAATGGGCTCGCGATAATGTCGGGCAATCAGGTGCGACAATCTATCGCTTGTATGGGAAGCCCGAT
GCGCCAGAGTTGTTTCTGAAACATGGCAAAGGTAGCGTTGCCAATGATGTTACAGATGAGATGGTCAGAC
TAAACTGGCTGACGGAATTTATGCCTCTTCCGACCATCAAGCATTTTATCCGTACTCCTGATGATGCATG
GTTACTCACCACTGCGATCCCCGGAAAAACAGCATTCCAGGTATTAGAAGAATATCCTGATTCAGGTGAA
AATATTGTTGATGCGCTGGCAGTGTTCCTGCGCCGGTTGCATTCGATTCCTGTTTGTAATTGTCCTTTTA
ACAGCGATCGCGTATTTCGTCTCGCTCAGGCGCAATCACGAATGAATAACGGTTTGGTTGATGCGAGTGA
TTTTGATGACGAGCGTAATGGCTGGCCTGTTGAACAAGTCTGGAAAGAAATGCATAAACTTTTGCCATTC
TCACCGGATTCAGTCGTCACTCATGGTGATTTCTCACTTGATAACCTTATTTTTGACGAGGGGAAATTAA
TAGGTTGTATTGATGTTGGACGAGTCGGAATCGCAGACCGATACCAGGATCTTGCCATCCTATGGAACTG
CCTCGGTGAGTTTTCTCCTTCATTACAGAAACGGCTTTTTCAAAAATATGGTATTGATAATCCTGATATG
AATAAATTGCAGTTTCATTTGATGCTCGATGAGTTTTTCTAATCAGAATTGGTTAATTGGTTGTAACACT
GGCAGAGCATTACGCTGACTTGACGGGACGGCGCAAGCTCATGACCAAAATCCCTTAACGTGAGTTACGC
GTCGTTCCACTGAGCGTCAGACCCCGTAGAAAAGATCAAAGGATCTTCTTGAGATCCTTTTTTTCTGCGC
GTAATCTGCTGCTTGCAAACAAAAAAACCACCGCTACCAGCGGTGGTTTGTTTGCCGGATCAAGAGCTAC
CAACTCTTTTTCCGAAGGTAACTGGCTTCAGCAGAGCGCAGATACCAAATACTGTTCTTCTAGTGTAGCC
GTAGTTAGGCCACCACTTCAAGAACTCTGTAGCACCGCCTACATACCTCGCTCTGCTAATCCTGTTACCA
GTGGCTGCTGCCAGTGGCGATAAGTCGTGTCTTACCGGGTTGGACTCAAGACGATAGTTACCGGATAAGG
CGCAGCGGTCGGGCTGAACGGGGGGTTCGTGCACACAGCCCAGCTTGGAGCGAACGACCTACACCGAACT
GAGATACCTACAGCGTGAGCTATGAGAAAGCGCCACGCTTCCCGAAGGGAGAAAGGCGGACAGGTATCCG
GTAAGCGGCAGGGTCGGAACAGGAGAGCGCACGAGGGAGCTTCCAGGGGGAAACGCCTGGTATCTTTATA
GTCCTGTCGGGTTTCGCCACCTCTGACTTGAGCGTCGATTTTTGTGATGCTCGTCAGGGGGGCGGAGCCT
ATGGAAAAACGCCAGCAACGCGGCCTTTTTACGGTTCCTGGCCTTTTGCTGGCCTTTTGCTCACATGTT
