>Addgene plasmid #173140 | pDONR221-kcnj11l | depositor partial sequence | sequence record 335957 | M13R
GGATGGCAAATAATGATTTTATTTTGACTGATAGTGACCTGTTCGTTGCAACAAATTGATAAGCAATGCT
TTCTTATAATGCCAACTTTGTACAAGAAAGCTGGGTCCTAATCGCTCATATCCTCAGTTGTCTCTTCTTC
AATCTCTCTTCCTATCTCCTCAAGCTTCACGGTTTTCTTTTGACCCTTCTTCTCCTCCTCTTTCTCCGCT
GGCACGTACCATGGCTTTGCTGCCGTGTCATCACATGCCCTTGCTCCACCCCTCCTGTACCCACCTCGTC
CCGCCCTCACCAGCCCCCAGCCCTGAGGTTTACCCTCATGGGGTCCGCTGTCCTGCACGCCCCTGGTTTG
GTCCAGCTCCTTAGCACTGAGCGCTGGCATCCGTACAGGAACAGTGTTTCCAAATTTGGAGTAGTCGACA
GAGTAGCGTCCATCCTCCTCTGTCATAATAGAGACGAAACGCCGACCCCACAAGATCTCTTCTGGTATGT
AGGATGTGCGGGCCTGCATTGTGATGCCAGTCGTCTCCACAACACCTTCTAAAATGACAATGATCTCCAG
ATCTTCGGTAGCCATTGACTGCGCTGAGAGCTCGTACAGTGGACTCCCTCTGTCAATGGTGTGACTGATA
ATGAGTGGAGAGACGAGGAATATGCCGTTGCTCCTGAGAGGGTTTTCCACCTGGATATCTAACTGACAGA
CGGGAATCACTTCGCCCTCCGCTGTCACTGTCCGCCGAATAACCTGCAGCTGTATGTTGGCAGA
